Addgene plasmid #129931: pRDAX-464 N-Tag UnaG[2] L10 FKBP mCherry
Purpose: PPI (BiFC/TriFC) assay vector
Depositing lab: Gary Lewin. Depositing organization: Max-Delbrueck-Centrum fuer Molekulare Medizin (MDC).
Backbone
  Vector backbone: custom built
  Vector type: Mammalian Expression
Growth in bacteria
  Bacterial resistance: Ampicillin, 100 μg/mL
  Growth temperature: 37°C
  Growth strain: DH5alpha
  Copy number: High Copy
Gene/Insert
  Gene/Insert name: FKBP
  Species: M. musculus (mouse)
  Cloning method: Restriction Enzyme; 5′ cloning site unknown (unknown if destroyed); 3′ cloning site unknown (unknown if destroyed)
Terms and licenses: Academic/Nonprofit Terms; Industry Terms: Not Available to Industry
How to cite: pRDAX-464 N-Tag UnaG[2] L10 FKBP mCherry was a gift from Gary Lewin (Addgene plasmid # 129931 ; http://n2t.net/addgene:129931 ; RRID:Addgene_129931)
