[The description below was written by a language model from this plasmid's Addgene catalogue record and pLannotate feature annotations shown in this document.]
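Description:
pRDAX-464 N-Tag UnaG[2] L10 FKBP mCherry is a custom-built mammalian expression plasmid of about 6.4 kb made for protein–protein interaction assays based on bimolecular or trimolecular fluorescence complementation (BiFC/TriFC). It is propagated in E. coli at high copy from a ColE1/pUC-type origin and selected with ampicillin through the β-lactamase gene and its native promoter. No mammalian selection marker is annotated, which is consistent with transient transfection use, though the record does not say so.

Expression is driven by the human CMV immediate early enhancer and promoter, followed by a chimeric β-globin/immunoglobulin intron that promotes efficient processing of the transcript. The first open reading frame begins with a fragment of UnaG, the bilirubin-dependent green fluorescent protein from Japanese eel. This fragment sits at the N-terminus of the FKBP insert, separated by a short gap that presumably corresponds to the "L10" linker in the name. The catalogue lists the insert as mouse FKBP, whereas the automated annotation matches this region to DmrB, the F36V variant of FKBP12; the record does not resolve which description is accurate. The split UnaG fragment is non-fluorescent by itself and should regain green fluorescence only when brought together with the complementary fragment carried on a partner construct, so the signal reports association of the fused proteins. Downstream, an EMCV IRES directs translation of mCherry from the same transcript, giving a constitutive red marker for identifying transfected cells and normalising the complementation signal. The cassette ends with a second chimeric intron, a WPRE to boost transcript expression, and a bGH polyadenylation signal. Further downstream lie a T3 promoter, a β-globin fragment and a rabbit β-globin poly(A) signal.
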