Features (pLannotate 1.2.2; 17 found; start..end, strand, type, name):
    155..532     +  enhancer       CMV enhancer: human cytomegalovirus immediate early enhancer
    534..733     +  promoter       CMV promoter: human cytomegalovirus (CMV) immediate early promoter
    872..1004    +  intron         chimeric intron: chimera between introns from human β-globin and immunoglobulin heavy chain genes
   1028..1192    +  CDS            UnaG (fragment): UnaG is a basic (constitutively fluorescent) green fluorescent protein published in 2013, derived from Anguilla japonica. It has low acid sensitivity. It requires the cofactor bilirubin for fluorescence.
   1223..1543    +  CDS            DmrB: F36V mutant of FK506-binding protein FKBP12 binds synthetic ligands that do not bind wild-type FKBP
   1560..2146    +  misc_feature   IRES2: internal ribosome entry site (IRES) of the encephalomyocarditis virus (EMCV)
   2147..2854    +  CDS            mCherry: mCherry is a basic (constitutively fluorescent) red fluorescent protein published in 2004, derived from Discosoma sp.. It is reported to be a very rapidly-maturing monomer with low acid sensitivity.
   2903..3035    +  intron         chimeric intron: chimera between introns from human β-globin and immunoglobulin heavy chain genes
   3044..3632    +  misc_feature   WPRE: woodchuck hepatitis virus posttranscriptional regulatory element
   3636..3652    +  misc_feature   MCS (fragment): pUC18/19 multiple cloning site
   3665..3776    +  polyA_signal   bGH poly(A) signal: bovine growth hormone polyadenylation signal
   3872..3890    -  promoter       T3 promoter: promoter for bacteriophage T3 RNA polymerase
   3949..4023    +  CDS            HBB (fragment): HBB_PONPY - Experimental evidence at transcript level: Swiss-Prot protein existence level 2. Involved in oxygen transport from the lung to the various peripheral tissues. From Pongo pygmaeus (Bornean orangutan).
   4094..4149    +  polyA_signal   β-globin poly(A) signal: rabbit β-globin polyadenylation signal (Gil and Proudfoot, 1987)
   4528..5116    -  rep_origin     ori: high-copy-number ColE1/pMB1/pBR322/pUC origin of replication
   5287..6147    -  CDS            AmpR: β-lactamase; bla; confers resistance to ampicillin, carbenicillin, and related antibiotics
   6148..6252    -  promoter       AmpR promoter: bla
>Addgene plasmid #129931 | pRDAX-464 N-Tag UnaG[2] L10 FKBP mCherry | depositor full sequence | sequence record 249309 | Full Sequence
GCCTGCCTCCAGGCCTCAATATTGGCCATTAGCCATATTATTCATTGGTTATATAGCATAAATCAATATT
GGCTATTGGCCATTGCATACGTTGTATCTATATCATAATATGTACATTTATATTGGCTCATGTCCAATAT
GACCGCCATGTTGGCATTGATTATTGACTAGTTATTAATAGTAATCAATTACGGGGTCATTAGTTCATAG
CCCATATATGGAGTTCCGCGTTACATAACTTACGGTAAATGGCCCGCCTGGCTGACCGCCCAACGACCCC
CGCCCATTGACGTCAATAATGACGTATGTTCCCATAGTAACGCCAATAGGGACTTTCCATTGACGTCAAT
GGGTGGAGTATTTACGGTAAACTGCCCACTTGGCAGTACATCAAGTGTATCATATGCCAAGTCCGCCCCC
TATTGACGTCAATGACGGTAAATGGCCCGCCTGGCATTATGCCCAGTACATGACCTTACGGGACTTTCCT
ACTTGGCAGTACATCTACGTATTAGTCATCGCTATTACCATGGTGATGCGGTTTTGGCAGTACACCAATG
GGCGTGGATAGCGGTTTGACTCACGGGGATTTCCAAGTCTCCACCCCATTGACGTCAATGGGAGTTTGTT
TTGGCACCAAAATCAACGGGACTTTCCAAAATGTCGTAATAACCCCGCCCCGTTGACGCAAATGGGCGGT
AGGCGTGTACGGTGGGAGGTCTATATAAGCAGAGCTCGTTTAGTGAACCGTCAGATCACTAGAAGCTTTA
TTGCGGTAGTTTATCACAGTTAAATTGCTAACGCAGTCAGTGCTTCTGACACAACAGTCTCGAACTTAAG
CTGCAGAAGTTGGTCGTGAGGCACTGGGCAGGTAAGTATCAAGGTTACAAGACAGGTTTAAGGAGACCAA
TAGAAACTGGGCTTGTCGAGACAGAGAAGACTCTTGCGTTTCTGATAGGCACCTATTGGTCTTACTGACA
TCCACTTTGCCTTTCTCTCCACAGGTGTCCACTCCCAGGCCACCATGGGGGTGAAGTCTGTGGTGAATCT
GGTAGGCGAGAAACTCGTGTACGTCCAGAAGTGGGATGGGAAGGAAACCACGTATGTGCGAGAGATCAAG
GACGGGAAGTTGGTTGTCACCCTGACCATGGGCGATGTGGTTGCTGTGCGCTCATATCGGAGAGCCACTG
AAGGGAGCTCTGCCAGCGGTGGCAGCACCTCCGGAGTGCAGGTGGAAACCATCTCCCCAGGAGACGGGCG
CACCTTCCCCAAGCGCGGCCAGACCTGCGTGGTGCACTACACCGGGATGCTTGAAGATGGAAAGAAATTT
GATTCCTCCCGGGACAGAAACAAGCCCTTTAAGTTTATGCTAGGCAAGCAGGAGGTGATCCGAGGCTGGG
AAGAAGGGGTTGCCCAGATGAGTGTGGGTCAGAGAGCCAAACTGACTATATCTCCAGATTATGCCTATGG
TGCCACTGGGCACCCAGGCATCATCCCACCACATGCCACTCTCGTCTTCGATGTGGAGCTTCTAAAACTG
GAATAAGAATTCAGATCCGCCCCTCTCCCTCCCCCCCCCCTAACGTTACTGGCCGAAGCCGCTTGGAATA
AGGCCGGTGTGCGTTTGTCTATATGTTATTTTCCACCATATTGCCGTCTTTTGGCAATGTGAGGGCCCGG
AAACCTGGCCCTGTCTTCTTGACGAGCATTCCTAGGGGTCTTTCCCCTCTCGCCAAAGGAATGCAAGGTC
TGTTGAATGTCGTGAAGGAAGCAGTTCCTCTGGTAGCTTCTTGAAGACAAACAACGTCTGTAGCGACCCT
TTGCAGGCAGCGGAACCCCCCACCTGGCGACAGGTGCCTCTGCGGCCAAAAGCCACGTGTATAAGATACA
CCTGCAAAGGCGGCACAACCCCAGTGCCACGTTGTGAGTTGGATAGTTGTGGAAAGAGTCAAATGGCTCT
CCTCAAGCGTATTCAACAAGGGGCTGAAGGATGCCCAGAAGGTACCCCATTGTATGGGATCTGATCTGGG
GCCTCGGTACACATGCTTTACATGTGTTTAGTCGAGGTTAAAAAAACGTCTAGGCCCCCCGAACCACGGG
GACGTGGTTTTCCTTTGAAAAACACGATGATAATATGGCCACAACCATGGTGAGCAAGGGCGAGGAGGAT
AACATGGCCATCATCAAGGAGTTCATGCGCTTCAAGGTGCACATGGAGGGCTCCGTGAACGGCCACGAGT
TCGAGATCGAGGGCGAGGGCGAGGGCCGCCCCTACGAGGGCACCCAGACCGCCAAGCTGAAGGTGACCAA
GGGTGGCCCCCTGCCCTTCGCCTGGGACATCCTGTCCCCTCAGTTCATGTACGGCTCCAAGGCCTACGTG
AAGCACCCCGCCGACATCCCCGACTACTTGAAGCTGTCCTTCCCCGAGGGCTTCAAGTGGGAGCGCGTGA
TGAACTTCGAGGACGGCGGCGTGGTGACCGTGACCCAGGACTCCTCCCTGCAGGACGGCGAGTTCATCTA
CAAGGTGAAGCTGCGCGGCACCAACTTCCCCTCCGACGGCCCCGTAATGCAGAAGAAGACCATGGGCTGG
GAGGCCTCCTCCGAGCGGATGTACCCCGAGGACGGCGCCCTGAAGGGCGAGATCAAGCAGAGGCTGAAGC
TGAAGGACGGCGGCCACTACGACGCTGAGGTCAAGACCACCTACAAGGCCAAGAAGCCCGTGCAGCTGCC
CGGCGCCTACAACGTCAACATCAAGTTGGACATCACCTCCCACAACGAGGACTACACCATCGTGGAACAG
TACGAACGCGCCGAGGGCCGCCACTCCACCGGCGGCATGGACGAGCTGTACAAGTAAACCGGTGCTCGAG
GTACCGATGAATAGCTAAGGTCGAGGCCGCAGGTAAGTATCAAGGTTACAAGACAGGTTTAAGGAGACCA
ATAGAAACTGGGCTTGTCGAGACAGAGAAGACTCTTGCGTTTCTGATAGGCACCTATTGGTCTTACTGAC
ATCCACTTTGCCTTTCTCTCCACAGGTGTCGACAATCAACCTCTGGATTACAAAATTTGTGAAAGATTGA
CTGGTATTCTTAACTATGTTGCTCCTTTTACGCTATGTGGATACGCTGCTTTAATGCCTTTGTATCATGC
TATTGCTTCCCGTATGGCTTTCATTTTCTCCTCCTTGTATAAATCCTGGTTGCTGTCTCTTTATGAGGAG
TTGTGGCCCGTTGTCAGGCAACGTGGCGTGGTGTGCACTGTGTTTGCTGACGCAACCCCCACTGGTTGGG
GCATTGCCACCACCTGTCAGCTCCTTTCCGGGACTTTCGCTTTCCCCCTCCCTATTGCCACGGCGGAACT
CATCGCCGCCTGCCTTGCCCGCTGCTGGACAGGGGCTCGGCTGTTGGGCACTGACAATTCCGTGGTGTTG
TCGGGGAAGCTGACGTCCTTTCCATGGCTGCTCGCCTGTGTTGCCACCTGGATTCTGCGCGGGACGTCCT
TCTGCTACGTCCCTTCGGCCCTCAATCCAGCGGACCTTCCTTCCCGCGGCCTGCTGCCGGCTCTGCGGCC
TCTTCCGCGTCTTCGCCTTCGCCCTCAGACGAGTCGGATCTCCCTTTGGGCCGCCTCCCCGCCTGGAATT
CGAGCTCGGTACGATCAGCCTCGACTGTGCCTTCTAGTTGCCAGCCATCTGTTGTTTGCCCCTCCCCCGT
GCCTTCCTTGACCCTGGAAGGTGCCACTCCCACTGTCCTTTCCTAATAAAATGAGGAAATTGCATCGCAT
TGTCTGAGTAGGTGTCATTCTATTCTGGGGGGTGGGGTGGGGCAGGACAGCAAGGGGGAGGATTGGGAAG
ACAATAGCCCAGCTTTTGTTCCCTTTAGTGAGGGTTAATTGCGCGCTTGGCGTAATCATGGTCATAGCTG
TTTCCTGTGTGAAATTGTTATCCGCTAATTCACTCCTCAGGTGCAGGCTGCCTATCAGAAGGTGGTGGCT
GGTGTGGCCAATGCCCTGGCTCACAAATACCACTGAGATCTTTTTCCCTCTGCCAAAAATTATGGGGACA
TCATGAAGCCCCTTGAGCATCTGACTTCTGGCTAATAAAGGAAATTTATTTTCATTGCAATAGTGTGTTG
GAATTTTTTGTGTCTCTCACTCGGAAGGACATATGGGAGGGCAAATCATTTAAAACATCAGAATGAGTAT
TTGGTTTAGAGTTTGGCAACATATGCCCATATGCTGGCTGCCATGAACAAAGGTTGGCTATAAAGAGGTC
ATCAGTATATGAAACAGCCCCCTGCTGTCCATTCCTTATTCCATAGAAAAGCCTTGACTTGAGGTTAGAT
TTTTTTTATATTTTGTTTTGTGTTATTTTTTTCTTTAACATCCCTAAAATTTTCCTTACATGTTTTACTA
GCCAGATTTTTCCTCCTCTCCTGACTACTCCCAGTCATAGCTGTCCCTCTTCTCTTATGGAGATCGGCCG
GCCGCCGGCGTCGACGCGCGCGGCCGCGGCGCGCCGTTGCTGGCGTTTTTCCATAGGCTCCGCCCCCCTG
ACGAGCATCACAAAAATCGACGCTCAAGTCAGAGGTGGCGAAACCCGACAGGACTATAAAGATACCAGGC
GTTTCCCCCTGGAAGCTCCCTCGTGCGCTCTCCTGTTCCGACCCTGCCGCTTACCGGATACCTGTCCGCC
TTTCTCCCTTCGGGAAGCGTGGCGCTTTCTCATAGCTCACGCTGTAGGTATCTCAGTTCGGTGTAGGTCG
TTCGCTCCAAGCTGGGCTGTGTGCACGAACCCCCCGTTCAGCCCGACCGCTGCGCCTTATCCGGTAACTA
TCGTCTTGAGTCCAACCCGGTAAGACACGACTTATCGCCACTGGCAGCAGCCACTGGTAACAGGATTAGC
AGAGCGAGGTATGTAGGCGGTGCTACAGAGTTCTTGAAGTGGTGGCCTAACTACGGCTACACTAGAAGAA
CAGTATTTGGTATCTGCGCTCTGCTGAAGCCAGTTACCTTCGGAAAAAGAGTTGGTAGCTCTTGATCCGG
CAAACAAACCACCGCTGGTAGCGGTGGTTTTTTTGTTTGCAAGCAGCAGATTACGCGCAGAAAAAAAGGA
TCTCAAGAAGATCCTTTGATCTTTTCTACGGGGTCTGACGCTCAGTGGAACGAAAACTCACGTTAAGGGA
TTTTGGTCATGAGATTATCAAAAAGGATCTTCACCTAGATCCTTTTAAATTAAAAATGAAGTTTTAAATC
AATCTAAAGTATATATGAGTAAACTTGGTCTGACAGTTACCAATGCTTAATCAGTGAGGCACCTATCTCA
GCGATCTGTCTATTTCGTTCATCCATAGTTGCCTGACTCCCCGTCGTGTAGATAACTACGATACGGGAGG
GCTTACCATCTGGCCCCAGTGCTGCAATGATACCGCGAGACCCACGCTCACCGGCTCCAGATTTATCAGC
AATAAACCAGCCAGCCGGAAGGGCCGAGCGCAGAAGTGGTCCTGCAACTTTATCCGCCTCCATCCAGTCT
ATTAATTGTTGCCGGGAAGCTAGAGTAAGTAGTTCGCCAGTTAATAGTTTGCGCAACGTTGTTGCCATTG
CTACAGGCATCGTGGTGTCACGCTCGTCGTTTGGTATGGCTTCATTCAGCTCCGGTTCCCAACGATCAAG
GCGAGTTACATGATCCCCCATGTTGTGCAAAAAAGCGGTTAGCTCCTTCGGTCCTCCGATCGTTGTCAGA
AGTAAGTTGGCCGCAGTGTTATCACTCATGGTTATGGCAGCACTGCATAATTCTCTTACTGTCATGCCAT
CCGTAAGATGCTTTTCTGTGACTGGTGAGTACTCAACCAAGTCATTCTGAGAATAGTGTATGCGGCGACC
GAGTTGCTCTTGCCCGGCGTCAATACGGGATAATACCGCGCCACATAGCAGAACTTTAAAAGTGCTCATC
ATTGGAAAACGTTCTTCGGGGCGAAAACTCTCAAGGATCTTACCGCTGTTGAGATCCAGTTCGATGTAAC
CCACTCGTGCACCCAACTGATCTTCAGCATCTTTTACTTTCACCAGCGTTTCTGGGTGAGCAAAAACAGG
AAGGCAAAATGCCGCAAAAAAGGGAATAAGGGCGACACGGAAATGTTGAATACTCATACTCTTCCTTTTT
CAATATTATTGAAGCATTTATCAGGGTTATTGTCTCATGAGCGGATACATATTTGAATGTATTTAGAAAA
ATAAACAAATAGGGGTTCCGCGCACATTTCCCCGAAAAGTGCCACCTGACGTCTAAGAAACCATTATTAT
CATGACATTAACCTATAAAAATAGGCGTATCACGAGGCCCTTTCGTCTACGCGCGCGCCGGCGGCGCGCC
GTCGACGGCCGGCCGCGGCCGC
